>Addgene plasmid #229477 | pVF53 | addgene full sequence | sequence record 457040 | Addgene NGS Result
ACGGGATAATACCGCGCCACATAGCAGAACTTTAAAAGTGCTCATCATTGGAAAACGTTCTTCGGGGCGA
AAACTCTCAAGGATCTTACCGCTGTTGAGATCCAGTTCGATGTAACCCACTCGTGCACCCAACTGATCTT
CAGCATCTTTTACTTTCACCAGCGTTTCTGGGTGAGCAAAAACAGGAAGGCAAAATGCCGCAAAAAAGGG
AATAAGGGCGACACGGAAATGTTGAATACTCATACTCTTCCTTTTTCAATATTATTGAAGCATTTATCAG
GGTTATTGTCTCATGAGCGGATACATATTTGAATGTATTTAGAAAAATAAACAAATAGGGGTTCCGCGCA
CATTTCCCCGAAAAGTGCCACCTGACGTCTAAGAAACCATTATTATCATGACATTAACCTATAAAAATAG
GCGTATCACGAGGCCCTTTCGTCTTCAAGAATTTTATAAACCGTGGAGCGGGCAATACTGAGCTGATGAG
CAATTTCCGTTGCACCAGTGCCCTTCTGATGAAGCGTCAGCACGACGTTCCTGTCCACGGTACGCCTGCG
GCCAAATTTGATTCCTTTCAGCTTTGCTTCCTGTCGGCCCTCATTCGTGCGCTCTAGGATCTCGATCCCG
CGAAATTAATACGACTCACTATAGGGGAATTGTGAGCGGATAACAATTCCCCTCTAGAAATAATTTTGTT
TAACTTTAAGAAGGAGATATACATATGACGCAGCCATTGGTCGGAAAACAGATTCTCATTGTTGAAGATG
AGCAGGTATTTCGCTCGCTTCTGGATTCATGGTTTTCCTCATTGGGAGCGACAACGGTACTGGCGGCTGA
TGGGGTGGATGCCCTTGAGTTGCTGGGAGGTTTCACTCCAGACCTGATGATATGTGATATCGCGATGCCA
CGAATGAACGGGCTTAAACTGCTGGAGCATATACGTAACAGAGGCGACCAGACCCCAGTTCTGGTGATAT
CTGCCACTGAAAATATGGCAGATATTGCCAAAGCGTTACGTCTGGGCGTTGAAGATGTTTTGCTGAAACC
AGTTAAAGATCTGAATCGCTTGCGCGAGATGGTTTTTGCCTGTCTCTATCCCAGCATGTTTAATTCGCGC
GTTGAGGAAGAGGAAAGGCTTTTTCGCGACTGGGATGCAATGGTTGATAACCCTGCCGCAGCGGCGAAAT
TATTACAGGAACTACAACCGCCGGTTCAGCAGGTGATTTCCCATTGCCGGGTTAATTATCGTCAATTGGT
TGCCGCGGACAAACCCGGCCTGGTGCTTGATATTGCCGCACTTTCGGAAAACGATCTGGCATTTTATTGC
CTTGATGTCACCCGAGCTGGACATAATGGCGTACTTGCTGCCTTGTTATTACGCGCATTGTTTAACGGAT
TATTACAGTGCCAGCTTGCACACCAAAATCAACGGTTGCCAGAGTTGGGCGCGTTATTGAAGCAGGTAAA
CCATTTACTTCGTCAGGCCAATCTGCCGGGGCAGTTTCCGCTATTAGTTGGCTATTATCATCGCGAACTG
AAAAATCTCATTCTGGTTTCTGCGGGTCTGAATGCGACGTTAAATACCGGCGAACACCAGGTGCAAATCA
GTAATGGTGTTCCGTTAGGCACTTTAGGTAACGCTTATTTGAATCAATTGAGCCAGCGATGCGATGCCTG
GCAATGCCAAATATGGGGAACCGGTGGTCGACTGCGCTTGATGTTGTCTGCAGAATGAGGATCCGAATTC
GAGCTCCGTCGACAAGCTTGCGGCCGCACTCGAGCACCACCACCACCACCACTGAGATCCGGCTGCTAAC
AAAGCCCGAAAGGAAGCTGAGTTGGCTGCTGCCACCGCTGAGCAATAACTAGCATAACCCCTTGGGGCCT
CTAAACGGGTCTTGAGGGGTTTTTTGCTGAAAGGAGGAACTATATCCGGATTGGCGAATGGG
[124 nt withheld, positions 1953-2076]
C
[91 nt withheld, positions 2078-2168]
A
[49 nt withheld, positions 2170-2218]
CCTTTGACGTTGGAGTCCACGTTCTTT
[37 nt withheld, positions 2246-2282]
ACCCTATCTCGGTCTATTCTTTTGATTTATAAGGGATTTTGCCGATTTCGGCCTATTGGTTAAAAAATGA
GCTGATTTAACAAAAATTTAACGCGAATTTTAACAAAATATTAACGCTTACAATTTAGGTGGCACTTTTC
GGGGAAATGTGCGCGGAACCCCTATTTGTTTATTTTTCTAAATACATTCAAATATGTATCCGCTCATGAA
TTAATTCTTAGAAAAACTCATCGAGCATCAAATGAAACTGCAATTTATTCATATCAGGATTATCAATACC
ATATTTTTGAAAAAGCCGTTTCTGTAATGAAGGAGAAAACTCACCGAGGCAGTTCCATAGGATGGCAAGA
TCCTGGTATCGGTCTGCGATTCCGACTCGTCCAACATCAATACAACCTATTAATTTCCCCTCGTCAAAAA
TAAGGTTATCAAGTGAGAAATCACCATGAGTGACGACTGAATCCGGTGAGAATGGCAACCCGGGGATCGC
AGTGGTGAGTAACCATGCATCATCAGGAGTACGGATAAAATGCTTGATGGTCGGAAGAGGCATAAATTCC
GTCAGCCAGTTTAGTCTGACCATCTCATCTGTAACATCATTGGCAACGCTACCTTTGCCATGTTTCAGAA
ACAACTCTGGCGCATCGGGCTTCCCATACAATCGATAGATTGTCGCACCTGATTGCCCGACATTATCGCG
AGCCCATTTATACCCATATAAATCAGCATCCATGTTGGAATTTAATCGCGGCAGATAAGACGTTTCCCGT
TGAATATGGCTCATAACACCCCTTGTATTACTGTTTATGTAAGCAGACAGTTTTATTGTTCATGATGATA
TATTTTTATCTTGTGCAATGTAACATCAGAGATTTTGAGACACAACGTGGCTTTGTTGAATAAATCGAAC
TTTTGCTGAGTTGAAGGATCAGATCACGCATCTTCCCGACAACGCAGACCGTTCCGTGGCAAAGCAAAAG
TTCAAAATCACCAACTGGTCCACCTACAACAAAGCTCTCATCAACCGTGGCTCCCTCACTTTCTGGCTGG
ATGATGGGGCGATTCAGGCCTGGAATGAGTCAGCAACACCTTCTTCACGAGGCAGACCTCAGCGCTAGCG
GAGTGTATACTGGCTTACTATGTTGGCACTGATGAGGGTGTCAGTGAAGTGCTTCATGTGGCAGGAGAAA
AAAGGCTGCACCGGTGCGTCAGCAGAATATGTGATACAGGATATATTCCGCTTCCTCGCTCACTGACTCG
CTACGCTCGGTCGTTCGACTGCGGCGAGCGGAAATGGCTTACGAACGGGGCGGAGATTTCCTGGAAGATG
CCAGGAAGATACTTAACAGGGAAGTGAGAGGGCCGCGGCAAAGCCGTTTTTCCATAGGCTCCGCCCCCCT
GACAAGCATCACGAAATCTGACGCTCAAATCAGTGGTGGCGAAACCCGACAGGACTATAAAGATACCAGG
CGTTTCCCCCTGGCGGCTCCCTCGTGCGCTCTCCTGTTCCTGCCTTTCGGTTTACCGGTGTCATTCCGCT
GTTATGGCCGCGTTTGTCTCATTCCACGCCTGACACTCAGTTCCGGGTAGGCAGTTCGCTCCAAGCTGGA
CTGTATGCACGAACCCCCCGTTCAGTCCGACCGCTGCGCCTTATCCGGTAACTATCGTCTTGAGTCCAAC
CCGGAAAGACATGCAAAAGCACCACTGGCAGCAGCCACTGGTAATTGATTTAGAGGAGTTAGTCTTGAAG
TCATGAGCCGGTTAAGGCTAAACTGAAAGGACAAGTTTTGGTGACTGCGCTCCTCCAAGCCAGTTACCTC
GGTTCAAAGAGTTGGTAGCTCAGAGAACCTTCGAAAAACCGCCCTGCAAGGCGGTTTTTTCGTTTTCAGA
GCAAGAGATTACGCGCAGACCAAAACGATCTCAAGAAGATCATCTTATTAAGGGGTCTGACGCTCAGTGG
AACGAAAACTCACGTTAAGGGATTTTGGTCATGAGATTATCAAAAAGGATCTTCACCTAGATCCTTTTAA
ATTAAAAATGAAGTTTTAAATCAATCTAAAGTATATATGAGTAAACTTGGTCTGACAGTTACCAATGCTT
AATCAGTGAGGCACCTATCTCAGCGATCTGTCTATTTCGTTCATCCATAGTTGCCTGACTCCCCGTCGTG
TAGATAACTACGATACGGGAGGGCTTACCATCTGGCCCCAGTGCTGCAATGATACCGCGAGACCCACGCT
CACCGGCTCCAGATTTATCAGCAATAAACCAGCCAGCCGGAAGGGCCGAGCGCAGAAGTGGTCCTGCAAC
TTTATCCGCCTCCATCCAGTCTATTAATTGTTGCCGGGAAGCTAGAGTAAGTAGTTCGCCAGTTAATAGT
TTGCGCAACGTTGTTGCCATTGCTGCAGGCATCGTGGTGTCACGCTCGTCGTTTGGTATGGCTTCATTCA
GCTCCGGTTCCCAACGATCAAGGCGAGTTACATGATCCCCCATGTTGTGCAAAAAAGCGGTTAGCTCCTT
CGGTCCTCCGATCGTTGTCAGAAGTAAGTTGGCCGCAGTGTTATCACTCATGGTTATGGCAGCACTGCAT
AATTCTCTTACTGTCATGCCATCCGTAAGATGCTTTTCTGTGACTGGTGAGTACTCAACCAAGTCATTCT
GAGAATAGTGTATGCGGCGACCGAGTTGCTCTTGCCCGGCGTCAAC
Features (pLannotate 1.2.2; 17 found; start..end, strand, type, name):
    244..348     -  promoter       AmpR promoter: bla
    429..620     -  CDS            tnpR (fragment): TNR3_ECOLX - Experimental evidence at protein level: Swiss-Prot protein existence level 1. Resolvase catalyzes the resolution (a site-specific recombination) of the cointegrated replicon to yield the final transposition products. From Escherichia coli.
    637..655     +  promoter       T7 promoter: promoter for bacteriophage T7 RNA polymerase
    656..680     +  protein_bind   lac operator: The lac repressor binds to the lac operator to inhibit transcription in E. coli. This inhibition can be relieved by adding lactose or isopropyl-β-D-thiogalactopyranoside (IPTG). lac repressor encoded by lacI
    695..717     +  RBS            RBS: efficient ribosome binding site from bacteriophage T7 gene 10 (Olins and Rangwala, 1989)
    725..1735    +  CDS            rssB: RSSB_ECOLI - Also known as hnr, sprE, ychL. Experimental evidence at protein level: Swiss-Prot protein existence level 1. Regulates the turnover of the sigma S factor (RpoS) by promoting its proteolysis in exponentially growing cells. Acts by binding and delivering RpoS to the ClpXP protease. RssB is not co- degraded with RpoS, but is released from the complex and can initiate a new cycle of RpoS recognition and degradation. In stationary phase, could also act as an anti-sigma factor and reduce the ability of RpoS to activate gene expression. Is also involved in the regulation of the mRNA poly
   1785..1802    +  CDS            9xHis (fragment): 9xHis affinity tag
   1812..1861    +  CDS            SET1 (fragment): solubility-enhancement tag derived from T7 phage gene 10B
   1869..1916    +  terminator     T7 terminator: transcription terminator for bacteriophage T7 RNA polymerase
   1953..2381    +  rep_origin     f1 ori (sequence partly withheld): f1 bacteriophage origin of replication; arrow indicates direction of (+) strand synthesis
   2434..2491    +  promoter       AmpR promoter (fragment): bla
   2500..2760    -  CDS            KanR (fragment): aminoglycoside phosphotransferase; aph(3')-Ia; confers resistance to kanamycin in bacteria or G418 (Geneticin®) in eukaryotes
   2761..3066    -  CDS            KanR (fragment): aminoglycoside phosphotransferase; aph(3')-Ia; confers resistance to kanamycin in bacteria or G418 (Geneticin®) in eukaryotes
   3393..3419    +  misc_feature   bom (fragment): basis of mobility region from pBR322
   3518..3573    -  rep_origin     RSF ori (fragment): Plasmids containing the RSF 1030 origin of replication can be propagated in E. coli cells that contain additional plasmids with compatible origins.
   3661..4206    -  rep_origin     p15A ori: Plasmids containing the medium-copy-number p15A origin of replication can be propagated in E. coli cells that contain a second plasmid with the ColE1 origin.
   4371..243     -  CDS            AmpR (across the origin): β-lactamase; bla; confers resistance to ampicillin, carbenicillin, and related antibiotics
