[The description below was written by a language model from this plasmid's Addgene catalogue record and pLannotate feature annotations shown in this document.]
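Description:
pVF53 is a bacterial expression plasmid built on the pOKD5 backbone that produces the E229C point mutant of Escherichia coli RssB. RssB is the response-regulator-type adaptor that binds the stationary-phase sigma factor RpoS and delivers it to the ClpXP protease for degradation. The roughly 1 kb rssB coding sequence sits downstream of a T7 promoter with an adjacent lac operator and the efficient phage T7 gene 10 ribosome binding site, and is followed by a T7 terminator. Expression therefore depends on T7 RNA polymerase and is IPTG-inducible in a DE3 lysogen such as BL21(DE3), which the depositors recommend for protein production, with a standard cloning strain used for propagation. Just downstream of the gene the annotation detects a short polyhistidine stretch (called as a fragment of a 9xHis tag). This suggests a C-terminal His tag for affinity purification, although the catalogue fields do not list a tag or confirm that it is in frame.

The full sequence is about 5 kb. An intact β-lactamase gene with its own promoter spans the numbering origin and confers ampicillin resistance, in agreement with the catalogue entry. Replication is annotated as a medium-copy p15A origin, which is compatible with ColE1-type plasmids, though the record gives copy number as unknown. An f1 origin is also present. The annotation also picks up fragments of a kanamycin resistance gene, tnpR, a bom site and an RSF origin. These appear to be non-functional remnants of the backbone's construction. The record does not explain why the single cysteine was introduced. The associated study concerns the structural basis of RssB inhibition by an antiadaptor of ClpXP.
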