Addgene plasmid #229477: pVF53
Purpose: expresses RssBE229C
Depositing lab: Alexandra Deaconescu. Depositing organization: Brown University. Publication: Structural basis for inhibition of a response regulator of sigma(S) stability by a ClpXP antiadaptor. Dorich V, Brugger C, Tripathi A, Hoskins JR, Tong S, Suhanovsky MM, Sastry A, Wickner S, Gottesman S, Deaconescu AM. Genes Dev. 2019 Jun 1;33(11-12):718-732. doi: 10.1101/gad.320168.118. Epub 2019 Apr 11. PubMed 30975721.
Backbone
  Vector backbone: pOKD5
  Backbone size w/o insert (bp): 3787
  Vector type: Bacterial Expression
Growth in bacteria
  Bacterial resistance: Ampicillin, 100 μg/mL
  Growth temperature: 37°C
  Growth strain: DH5alpha
  Growth instructions: The depositing lab recommends alpha-select for plasmid storage and propagation and BL21 DE3 for protein expression.
  Copy number: Unknown
Gene/Insert
  Gene/Insert name: RssB (E229C)
  Species: E. coli
  Insert size (bp): 1012
  Mutation: E229C
  Promoter: T7
  Cloning method: Other
Terms and licenses: Academic/Nonprofit Terms; Industry Terms: Not Available to Industry
How to cite: pVF53 was a gift from Alexandra Deaconescu (Addgene plasmid # 229477 ; http://n2t.net/addgene:229477 ; RRID:Addgene_229477)
